Addgene plasmid #217412: E. coli Beta sliding clamp (dnaN) in pet28PP
Purpose: Expresses E. coli Beta sliding clamp with a His-tag in bacterial cells
Depositing lab: Brian Kelch. Depositing organization: University of Massachusetts, Worcester. Publication: Differences between bacteria and eukaryotes in clamp loader mechanism, a conserved process underlying DNA replication. Landeck JT, Pajak J, Norman EK, Sedivy EL, Kelch BA. J Biol Chem. 2024 Apr;300(4):107166. doi: 10.1016/j.jbc.2024.107166. Epub 2024 Mar 14. PubMed 38490435.
Backbone
  Vector backbone: pet28
  Backbone size w/o insert (bp): 5242
  Total vector size (bp): 1164
  Vector type: Bacterial Expression
Growth in bacteria
  Bacterial resistance: Kanamycin, 50 μg/mL
  Growth temperature: 37°C
  Growth strain: DH5alpha
  Copy number: Unknown
Gene/Insert
  Gene/Insert name: Beta sliding clamp (alt name: dnaN)
  Species: E. coli
  Insert size (bp): 1164
  Entrez Gene: dnaN (a.k.a. b3701, ECK3693)
  Tag / fusion protein: His (N terminal on insert)
Terms and licenses: Academic/Nonprofit Terms; Industry Terms: Not Available to Industry
Depositor comments: Please visit https://www.biorxiv.org/content/10.1101/2023.11.30.569468v1.full for bioRxiv preprint.
How to cite: E. coli Beta sliding clamp (dnaN) in pet28PP was a gift from Brian Kelch (Addgene plasmid # 217412 ; http://n2t.net/addgene:217412 ; RRID:Addgene_217412)
