[The description below was written by a language model from this plasmid's Addgene catalogue record and pLannotate feature annotations shown in this document.]
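Description:
E. coli Beta sliding clamp (dnaN) in pet28PP is a bacterial expression plasmid built on a pET28-type backbone for producing His-tagged E. coli β sliding clamp. This ring-shaped processivity factor encircles DNA and tethers DNA polymerases and other proteins to it. The plasmid replicates from a ColE1/pMB1-family origin. The adjacent bom site and rop gene are present, and rop generally keeps copy number modest, although the record lists copy number as unknown. Selection is by kanamycin through an aminoglycoside phosphotransferase gene. An f1 origin is also present, along with short tetracycline-resistance fragments that are non-functional remnants of the pBR322 lineage.

The dnaN coding sequence lies downstream of a T7 promoter with an adjoining lac operator and the T7 gene 10 ribosome binding site, and it is followed by a T7 terminator. The plasmid carries lacI under its own promoter, so transcription is repressed until IPTG is added. Expression requires a host that supplies T7 RNA polymerase, whereas the listed DH5alpha strain serves only for propagation. The catalogue describes the His tag as N-terminal. The feature table does not annotate this tag, but about 70 nt of unannotated sequence lie between the ribosome binding site and dnaN and could hold it. The only His-tag fragment annotated lies downstream of dnaN, where pET28 normally has its optional C-terminal tag, and the record does not show whether it is translated. The meaning of the "PP" suffix is not explained in the record.

The sequenced plasmid is 6,406 nt, consistent with the backbone plus insert, so the catalogue's "total vector size" of 1,164 bp appears to repeat the insert size. The associated work concerns clamp loader mechanisms in DNA replication, which suggests the plasmid is used to purify recombinant clamp for biochemical or structural studies.
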