Features (pLannotate 1.2.2; 19 found; start..end, strand, type, name):
    733..872     -  misc_feature   bom: basis of mobility region from pBR322
    974..1165    -  CDS            rop: Rop protein, which maintains plasmids at low copy number; rop
   1188..1562    +  CDS            YPB1_ECOLX (fragment): Protein predicted: Swiss-Prot protein existence level 4. From Escherichia coli.
   1634..1925    -  CDS            TcR (fragment): tetracycline efflux protein; tet; confers resistance to tetracycline
   1940..1961    -  protein_bind   CAP binding site: CAP binding activates transcription in the presence of cAMP. E. coli catabolite activator protein
   1974..3056    -  CDS            lacI: lac repressor; lacI; The lac repressor binds to the lac operator to inhibit transcription in E. coli. This inhibition can be relieved by adding lactose or isopropyl-β-D-thiogalactopyranoside (IPTG).
   3057..3134    -  promoter       lacI promoter: lacI
   3142..3421    -  CDS            TcR (fragment): tetracycline efflux protein; tet; confers resistance to tetracycline
   3443..3461    +  promoter       T7 promoter: promoter for bacteriophage T7 RNA polymerase
   3462..3486    +  protein_bind   lac operator: The lac repressor binds to the lac operator to inhibit transcription in E. coli. This inhibition can be relieved by adding lactose or isopropyl-β-D-thiogalactopyranoside (IPTG). lac repressor encoded by lacI
   3501..3523    +  RBS            RBS: efficient ribosome binding site from bacteriophage T7 gene 10 (Olins and Rangwala, 1989)
   3593..4690    +  CDS            dnaN: DPO3B_ECOLI - Experimental evidence at protein level: Swiss-Prot protein existence level 1. Confers DNA tethering and processivity to DNA polymerases and other proteins. Acts as a clamp, forming a ring around DNA (a reaction catalyzed by the clamp-loading complex) which diffuses in an ATP- independent manner freely and bidirectionally along dsDNA (PubMed:2040637). DNA bound in the ring is bent 22 degrees, in solution primed DNA is bound more tightly than dsDNA, suggesting the clamp binds both ss- and dsDNA (PubMed:18191219). In a complex of DNA with this protein, alpha, epsilon and tau subunit
   4712..4729    +  CDS            9xHis (fragment): 9xHis affinity tag
   4739..4788    +  CDS            SET1 (fragment): solubility-enhancement tag derived from T7 phage gene 10B
   4796..4843    +  terminator     T7 terminator: transcription terminator for bacteriophage T7 RNA polymerase
   4880..5336    +  rep_origin     f1 ori (sequence partly withheld): f1 bacteriophage origin of replication; arrow indicates direction of (+) strand synthesis
   5362..5419    +  promoter       AmpR promoter (fragment): bla
   5428..6243    -  CDS            KanR: aminoglycoside phosphotransferase; aph(3')-Ia; confers resistance to kanamycin in bacteria or G418 (Geneticin®) in eukaryotes
   6365..547     +  rep_origin     ori (across the origin): high-copy-number ColE1/pMB1/pBR322/pUC origin of replication
>Addgene plasmid #217412 | E. coli Beta sliding clamp (dnaN) in pet28PP | addgene full sequence | sequence record 440343 | Addgene NGS Result
AAAAAAACCACCGCTACCAGCGGTGGTTTGTTTGCCGGATCAAGAGCTACCAACTCTTTTTCCGAAGGTA
ACTGGCTTCAGCAGAGCGCAGATACCAAATACTGTCCTTCTAGTGTAGCCGTAGTTAGGCCACCACTTCA
AGAACTCTGTAGCACCGCCTACATACCTCGCTCTGCTAATCCTGTTACCAGTGGCTGCTGCCAGTGGCGA
TAAGTCGTGTCTTACCGGGTTGGACTCAAGACGATAGTTACCGGATAAGGCGCAGCGGTCGGGCTGAACG
GGGGGTTCGTGCACACAGCCCAGCTTGGAGCGAACGACCTACACCGAACTGAGATACCTACAGCGTGAGC
TATGAGAAAGCGCCACGCTTCCCGAAGGGAGAAAGGCGGACAGGTATCCGGTAAGCGGCAGGGTCGGAAC
AGGAGAGCGCACGAGGGAGCTTCCAGGGGGAAACGCCTGGTATCTTTATAGTCCTGTCGGGTTTCGCCAC
CTCTGACTTGAGCGTCGATTTTTGTGATGCTCGTCAGGGGGGCGGAGCCTATGGAAAAACGCCAGCAACG
CGGCCTTTTTACGGTTCCTGGCCTTTTGCTGGCCTTTTGCTCACATGTTCTTTCCTGCGTTATCCCCTGA
TTCTGTGGATAACCGTATTACCGCCTTTGAGTGAGCTGATACCGCTCGCCGCAGCCGAACGACCGAGCGC
AGCGAGTCAGTGAGCGAGGAAGCGGAAGAGCGCCTGATGCGGTATTTTCTCCTTACGCATCTGTGCGGTA
TTTCACACCGCAATGGTGCACTCTCAGTACAATCTGCTCTGATGCCGCATAGTTAAGCCAGTATACACTC
CGCTATCGCTACGTGACTGGGTCATGGCTGCGCCCCGACACCCGCCAACACCCGCTGACGCGCCCTGACG
GGCTTGTCTGCTCCCGGCATCCGCTTACAGACAAGCTGTGACCGTCTCCGGGAGCTGCATGTGTCAGAGG
TTTTCACCGTCATCACCGAAACGCGCGAGGCAGCTGCGGTAAAGCTCATCAGCGTGGTCGTGAAGCGATT
CACAGATGTCTGCCTGTTCATCCGCGTCCAGCTCGTTGAGTTTCTCCAGAAGCGTTAATGTCTGGCTTCT
GATAAAGCGGGCCATGTTAAGGGCGGTTTTTTCCTGTTTGGTCACTGATGCCTCCGTGTAAGGGTGATTT
CTGTTCATGGGGGTAATGATACCGATGAAACGAGAGAGGATGCTCACGATACGGGTTACTGATGATGAAC
ATGCCCGGTTACTGGAACGTTGTGAGGGTAAACAACTGGCGGTATGGATGCGGCGGGACCAGAGAAAAAT
CACTCAGGGTCAATGCCAGCGCTTCGTTAATACAGATGTAGGTGTTCCACAGGGTAGCCAGCAGCATCCT
GCGATGCAGATCCGGAACATAATGGTGCAGGGCGCTGACTTCCGCGTTTCCAGACTTTACGAAACACGGA
AACCGAAGACCATTCATGTTGTTGCTCAGGTCGCAGACGTTTTGCAGCAGCAGTCGCTTCACGTTCGCTC
GCGTATCGGTGATTCATTCTGCTAACCAGTAAGGCAACCCCGCCAGCCTAGCCGGGTCCTCAACGACAGG
AGCACGATCATGCGCACCCGTGGGGCCGCCATGCCGGCGATAATGGCCTGCTTCTCGCCGAAACGTTTGG
TGGCGGGACCAGTGACGAAGGCTTGAGCGAGGGCGTGCAAGATTCCGAATACCGCAAGCGACAGGCCGAT
CATCGTCGCGCTCCAGCGAAAGCGGTCCTCGCCGAAAATGACCCAGAGCGCTGCCGGCACCTGTCCTACG
AGTTGCATGATAAAGAAGACAGTCATAAGTGCGGCGACGATAGTCATGCCCCGCGCCCACCGGAAGGAGC
TGACTGGGTTGAAGGCTCTCAAGGGCATCGGTCGAGATCCCGGTGCCTAATGAGTGAGCTAACTTACATT
AATTGCGTTGCGCTCACTGCCCGCTTTCCAGTCGGGAAACCTGTCGTGCCAGCTGCATTAATGAATCGGC
CAACGCGCGGGGAGAGGCGGTTTGCGTATTGGGCGCCAGGGTGGTTTTTCTTTTCACCAGTGAGACGGGC
AACAGCTGATTGCCCTTCACCGCCTGGCCCTGAGAGAGTTGCAGCAAGCGGTCCACGCTGGTTTGCCCCA
GCAGGCGAAAATCCTGTTTGATGGTGGTTAACGGCGGGATATAACATGAGCTGTCTTCGGTATCGTCGTA
TCCCACTACCGAGATATCCGCACCAACGCGCAGCCCGGACTCGGTAATGGCGCGCATTGCGCCCAGCGCC
ATCTGATCGTTGGCAACCAGCATCGCAGTGGGAACGATGCCCTCATTCAGCATTTGCATGGTTTGTTGAA
AACCGGACATGGCACTCCAGTCGCCTTCCCGTTCCGCTATCGGCTGAATTTGATTGCGAGTGAGATATTT
ATGCCAGCCAGCCAGACGCAGACGCGCCGAGACAGAACTTAATGGGCCCGCTAACAGCGCGATTTGCTGG
TGACCCAATGCGACCAGATGCTCCACGCCCAGTCGCGTACCGTCTTCATGGGAGAAAATAATACTGTTGA
TGGGTGTCTGGTCAGAGACATCAAGAAATAACGCCGGAACATTAGTGCAGGCAGCTTCCACAGCAATGGC
ATCCTGGTCATCCAGCGGATAGTTAATGATCAGCCCACTGACGCGTTGCGCGAGAAGATTGTGCACCGCC
GCTTTACAGGCTTCGACGCCGCTTCGTTCTACCATCGACACCACCACGCTGGCACCCAGTTGATCGGCGC
GAGATTTAATCGCCGCGACAATTTGCGACGGCGCGTGCAGGGCCAGACTGGAGGTGGCAACGCCAATCAG
CAACGACTGTTTGCCCGCCAGTTGTTGTGCCACGCGGTTGGGAATGTAATTCAGCTCCGCCATCGCCGCT
TCCACTTTTTCCCGCGTTTTCGCAGAAACGTGGCTGGCCTGGTTCACCACGCGGGAAACGGTCTGATAAG
AGACACCGGCATACTCTGCGACATCGTATAACGTTACTGGTTTCACATTCACCACCCTGAATTGACTCTC
TTCCGGGCGCTATCATGCCATACCGCGAAAGGTTTTGCGCCATTCGATGGTGTCCGGGATCTCGACGCTC
TCCCTTATGCGACTCCTGCATTAGGAAGCAGCCCAGTAGTAGGTTGAGGCCGTTGAGCACCGCCGCCGCA
AGGAATGGTGCATGCAAGGAGATGGCGCCCAACAGTCCCCCGGCCACGGGGCCTGCCACCATACCCACGC
CGAAACAAGCGCTCATGAGCCCGAAGTGGCGAGCCCGATCTTCCCCATCGGTGATGTCGGCGATATAGGC
GCCAGCAACCGCACCTGTGGCGCCGGTGATGCCGGCCACGATGCGTCCGGCGTAGAGGATCGAGATCTCG
ATCCCGCGAAATTAATACGACTCACTATAGGGGAATTGTGAGCGGATAACAATTCCCCTCTAGAAATAAT
TTTGTTTAACTTTAAGAAGGAGATATACCATGGGCAGCAGCCATCATCATCATCACAGCAGCGGCCTGGA
AGTTCTGTTCCAGGGGCCCCATATGAAATTTACCGTAGAACGTGAGCATTTATTAAAACCGCTACAACAG
GTGAGCGGTCCGTTAGGTGGTCGTCCTACGCTACCGATTCTCGGTAATCTGCTGTTACAGGTTGCTGACG
GTACGTTGTCGCTGACCGGTACTGATCTCGAGATGGAAATGGTGGCACGTGTTGCGCTGGTTCAGCCACA
CGAGCCAGGAGCGACGACCGTTCCGGCGCGCAAATTCTTTGATATCTGCCGTGGTCTGCCTGAAGGCGCG
GAAATTGCCGTGCAGCTGGAAGGTGAACGGATGCTGGTACGCTCCGGGCGTAGCCGTTTTTCGCTGTCTA
CCCTGCCAGCGGCGGATTTCCCGAACCTCGATGACTGGCAGAGTGAAGTCGAATTTACCCTGCCGCAGGC
AACGATGAAGCGTCTGATTGAAGCGACCCAGTTTTCTATGGCGCATCAGGACGTTCGCTATTACTTAAAT
GGTATGCTGTTTGAAACCGAAGGTGAAGAACTGCGCACCGTGGCAACCGACGGCCACCGTCTGGCGGTCT
GTTCAATGCCAATTGGTCAATCTTTGCCAAGCCATTCGGTGATCGTACCGCGTAAAGGCGTGATTGAACT
GATGCGTATGCTCGACGGCGGCGACAATCCGCTGCGCGTACAGATTGGCAGCAACAACATTCGCGCCCAC
GTTGGCGACTTTATCTTCACCTCCAAACTGGTGGATGGTCGCTTCCCGGATTATCGCCGCGTTCTGCCGA
AGAACCCGGACAAACATCTGGAAGCTGGCTGCGATCTGCTCAAGCAGGCGTTTGCTCGCGCGGCGATTCT
CTCTAACGAGAAATTCCGCGGCGTACGTCTTTATGTCAGCGAAAACCAGCTGAAAATCACCGCCAACAAC
CCGGAACAGGAAGAAGCGGAAGAGATCCTCGACGTTACCTATAGCGGTGCGGAGATGGAAATCGGCTTCA
ACGTCAGTTATGTGCTGGATGTTCTGAACGCGCTGAAATGCGAAAACGTCCGCATGATGCTGACCGATTC
GGTTTCCAGCGTGCAGATTGAAGATGCGGCCAGCCAGAGCGCGGCTTATGTTGTCATGCCAATGAGACTG
TAATAAGCGGCCGCACTCGAGCACCACCACCACCACCACTGAGATCCGGCTGCTAACAAAGCCCGAAAGG
AAGCTGAGTTGGCTGCTGCCACCGCTGAGCAATAACTAGCATAACCCCTTGGGGCCTCTAAACGGGTCTT
GAGGGGTTTTTTGCTGAAAGGAGGAACTATATCCGGATTGGCGAATGGG
[124 nt withheld, positions 4880-5003]
C
[84 nt withheld, positions 5005-5088]
ACTTGATTA
[49 nt withheld, positions 5098-5146]
CCTTTGACGTTGGAGTCCACGTTCTTT
[37 nt withheld, positions 5174-5210]
ACCCTATCTCGGTCTATTCTTTTGATTTATAAGGGATTTTGCCGATTTCGGCCTATTGGTTAAAAAATGA
GCTGATTTAACAAAAATTTAACGCGAATTTTAACAAAATATTAACGCTTACAATTTAGGTGGCACTTTTC
GGGGAAATGTGCGCGGAACCCCTATTTGTTTATTTTTCTAAATACATTCAAATATGTATCCGCTCATGAA
TTAATTCTTAGAAAAACTCATCGAGCATCAAATGAAACTGCAATTTATTCATATCAGGATTATCAATACC
ATATTTTTGAAAAAGCCGTTTCTGTAATGAAGGAGAAAACTCACCGAGGCAGTTCCATAGGATGGCAAGA
TCCTGGTATCGGTCTGCGATTCCGACTCGTCCAACATCAATACAACCTATTAATTTCCCCTCGTCAAAAA
TAAGGTTATCAAGTGAGAAATCACCATGAGTGACGACTGAATCCGGTGAGAATGGCAAAAGTTTATGCAT
TTCTTTCCAGACTTGTTCAACAGGCCAGCCATTACGCTCGTCATCAAAATCACTCGCATCAACCAAACCG
TTATTCATTCGTGATTGCGCCTGAGCGAGACGAAATACGCGATCGCTGTTAAAAGGACAATTACAAACAG
GAATCGAATGCAACCGGCGCAGGAACACTGCCAGCGCATCAACAATATTTTCACCTGAATCAGGATATTC
TTCTAATACCTGGAATGCTGTTTTCCCGGGGATCGCAGTGGTGAGTAACCATGCATCATCAGGAGTACGG
ATAAAATGCTTGATGGTCGGAAGAGGCATAAATTCCGTCAGCCAGTTTAGTCTGACCATCTCATCTGTAA
CATCATTGGCAACGCTACCTTTGCCATGTTTCAGAAACAACTCTGGCGCATCGGGCTTCCCATACAATCG
ATAGATTGTCGCACCTGATTGCCCGACATTATCGCGAGCCCATTTATACCCATATAAATCAGCATCCATG
TTGGAATTTAATCGCGGCCTAGAGCAAGACGTTTCCCGTTGAATATGGCTCATAACACCCCTTGTATTAC
TGTTTATGTAAGCAGACAGTTTTATTGTTCATGACCAAAATCCCTTAACGTGAGTTTTCGTTCCACTGAG
CGTCAGACCCCGTAGAAAAGATCAAAGGATCTTCTTGAGATCCTTTTTTTCTGCGCGTAATCTGCTGCTT
GCAAAC
